>Addgene plasmid #168918 | pEntry_HCoV-NL63-nsp9 | addgene full sequence | sequence record 445180 | Addgene NGS Result
CTACCAGCGGTGGTTTGTTTGCCGGATCAAGAGCTACCAACTCTTTTTCCGAAGGTAACTGGCTTCAGCA
GAGCGCAGATACCAAATACTGTTCTTCTAGTGTAGCCGTAGTTAGGCCACCACTTCAAGAACTCTGTAGC
ACCGCCTACATACCTCGCTCTGCTAATCCTGTTACCAGTGGCTGCTGCCAGTGGCGATAAGTCGTGTCTT
ACCGGGTTGGACTCAAGACGATAGTTACCGGATAAGGCGCAGCGGTCGGGCTGAACGGGGGGTTCGTGCA
CACAGCCCAGCTTGGAGCGAACGACCTACACCGAACTGAGATACCTACAGCGTGAGCTATGAGAAAGCGC
CACGCTTCCCGAAGGGAGAAAGGCGGACAGGTATCCGGTAAGCGGCAGGGTCGGAACAGGAGAGCGCACG
AGGGAGCTTCCAGGGGGAAACGCCTGGTATCTTTATAGTCCTGTCGGGTTTCGCCACCTCTGACTTGAGC
GTCGATTTTTGTGATGCTCGTCAGGGGGGCGGAGCCTATGGAAAAACGCCAGCAACGCGGCCTTTTTACG
GTTCCTGGCCTTTTGCTGGCCTTTTGCTCACATGTTCTTTCCTGCGTTATCCCCTGATTCTGTGGATAAC
CGTATTACCGCCTTTGAGTGAGCTGATACCGCTCGCCGCAGCCGAACGACCGAGCGCAGCGAGTCAGTGA
GCGAGGAAGCGGAAGAGCGCCCAATACGCAAACCGCCTCTCCCCGCGCGTTGGCCGATTCATTAATGCAG
CTGGCACGACAGGTTTCCCGACTGGAAAGCGGGCAGTGAGCGCAACGCAATTAATACGCGTACCGCTAGC
CAGGAAGAGTTTGTAGAAACGCAAAAAGGCCATCCGTCAGGATGGCCTTCTGCTTAGTTTGATGCCTGGC
AGTTTATGGCGGGCGTCCTGCCCGCCACCCTCCGGGCCGTTGCTTCACAACGTTCAAATCCGCTCCCGGC
GGATTTGTCCTACTCAGGAGAGCGTTCACCGACAAACAACAGATAAAACGAAAGGCCCAGTCTTCCGACT
GAGCCTTTCGTTTTATTTGATGCCTGGCAGTTCCCTACTCTCGCGTTAACGCTAGCATGGATGTTTTCCC
AGTCACGACGTTGTAAAACGACGGCCAGTCTTAAGCTCGGGCCCCAAATAATGATTTTATTTTGACTGAT
AGTGACCTGTTCGTTGCAACAAATTGATGAGCAATGCTTTTTTATAATGCCAACTTTGTACAAAAAAGCA
GAAGGGCCGTCAAGGCCAGGATCCATGGGATCCAATAATGAAATTATGCCTGGTAAACTTAAGCAAAAAC
CTATGAAAGCTGAGGGTGATGGTGGTGTTTTAGGTGATGGTAATGCCTTGTATAATACTGAGGGTGGTAA
AACTTTTATGTACGCTTATATTTCTAATAAAGCTGACCTTAAATTTGTTAAGTGGGAGTATGAGGGTGGT
TGCAACACAATCGAGTTAGACTCTCCTTGTCGATTTATGGTCGAAACACCTAATGGTCCTCAAGTGAAGT
ATTTGTATTTTGTTAAAAATTTAAATACCTTACGTAGAGGTGCCGTTCTTGGTTTTATAGGTGCCACAAT
TCGTCTACAACTTAATTAAGACGCGATCGCGGCCTCATGGGCCCAGCTTTCTTGTACAAAGTTGGCATTA
TAAAAAATAATTGCTCATCAATTTGTTGCAACGAACAGGTCACTATCAGTCAAAATAAAATCATTATTTG
CCATCCAGCTGATATCCCCTATAGTGAGTCGTATTACATGGTCATAGCTGTTTCCTGGCAGCTCTGGCCC
GTGTCTCAAAATCTCTGATGTTACATTGCACAAGATAAAAATATATCATCATGCCTCCTCTAGACCAGCC
AGGACAGAAATGCCTCGACTTCGCTGCTACCCAAGGTTGCCGGGTGACGCACACCGTGGAAACGGATGAA
GGCACGAACCCAGTGGACATAAGCCTGTTCGGTTCGTAAGCTGTAATGCAAGTAGCGTATGCGCTCACGC
AACTGGTCCAGAACCTTGACCGAACGCAGCGGTGGTAACGGCGCAGTGGCGGTTTTCATGGCTTGTTATG
ACTGTTTTTTTGGGGTACAGTCTATGCCTCGGGCATCCAAGCAGCAAGCGCGTTACGCCGTGGGTCGATG
TTTGATGTTATGGAGCAGCAACGATGTTACGCAGCAGGGCAGTCGCCCTAAAACAAAGTTAAACATTATG
AGGGAAGCGGTGATCGCCGAAGTATCGACTCAACTATCAGAGGTAGTTGGCGTCATCGAGCGCCATCTCG
AACCGACGTTGCTGGCCGTACATTTGTACGGCTCCGCAGTGGATGGCGGCCTGAAGCCACACAGTGATAT
TGATTTGCTGGTTACGGTGACCGTAAGGCTTGATGAAACAACGCGGCGAGCTTTGATCAACGACCTTTTG
GAAACTTCGGCTTCCCCTGGAGAGAGCGAGATTCTCCGCGCTGTAGAAGTCACCATTGTTGTGCACGACG
ACATCATTCCGTGGCGTTATCCAGCTAAGCGCGAACTGCAATTTGGAGAATGGCAGCGCAATGACATTCT
TGCAGGTATCTTCGAGCCAGCCACGATCGACATTGATCTGGCTATCTTGCTGACAAAAGCAAGAGAACAT
AGCGTTGCCTTGGTAGGTCCAGCGGCGGAGGAACTCTTTGATCCGGTTCCTGAACAGGATCTATTTGAGG
CGCTAAATGAAACCTTAACGCTATGGAACTCGCCGCCCGACTGGGCTGGCGATGAGCGAAATGTAGTGCT
TACGTTGTCCCGCATTTGGTACAGCGCAGTAACCGGCAAAATCGCGCCGAAGGATGTCGCTGCCGACTGG
GCAATGGAGCGCCTGCCGGCCCAGTATCAGCCCGTCATACTTGAAGCTAGACAGGCTTATCTTGGACAAG
AAGAAGATCGCTTGGCCTCGCGCGCAGATCAGTTGGAAGAATTTGTCCACTACGTGAAAGGCGAGATCAC
CAAGGTAGTCGGCAAATAACCCTCGAGCCACCCATGACCAAAATCCCTTAACGTGAGTTACGCGTCGTTC
CACTGAGCGTCAGACCCCGTAGAAAAGATCAAAGGATCTTCTTGAGATCCTTTTTTTCTGCGCGTAATCT
GCTGCTTGCAAACAAAAAAACCACCG
Features (pLannotate 1.2.2; 11 found; start..end, strand, type, name):
    717..809     +  CDS            lacI (fragment): lac repressor; lacI; The lac repressor binds to the lac operator to inhibit transcription in E. coli. This inhibition can be relieved by adding lactose or isopropyl-β-D-thiogalactopyranoside (IPTG).
    864..891     -  terminator     rrnB T2 terminator: transcription terminator T2 from the E. coli rrnB gene
   1023..1066    +  terminator     rrnB T1 terminator: Escherichia coli rrnB; transcription terminator T1 from the E. coli rrnB gene
   1113..1149    -  CDS            lacZα (fragment): LacZα fragment of β-galactosidase; lacZ fragment
   1165..1261    +  protein_bind   attL1: mutant version of attL; recombination site for the Gateway® LR reaction LR Clonase™
   1652..1750    -  protein_bind   attL2: mutant version of attL; recombination site for the Gateway® LR reaction LR Clonase™
   1768..1786    -  promoter       T7 promoter: promoter for bacteriophage T7 RNA polymerase
   1976..1999    +  promoter       Pc promoter (fragment): intI1 (promoter lies within the coding sequence); class 1 integron promoter
   2175..2231    +  CDS            GmR (fragment): gentamycin acetyltransferase; aacC1; confers resistance to gentamycin
   2238..3029    +  CDS            SmR: aminoglycoside adenylyltransferase (Murphy, 1985); aadA; confers resistance to spectinomycin and streptomycin
   3122..534     +  rep_origin     ori (across the origin): high-copy-number ColE1/pMB1/pBR322/pUC origin of replication
