[The description below was written by a language model from this plasmid's Addgene catalogue record and pLannotate feature annotations shown in this document.]
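Description:
pEntry_HCoV-NL63-nsp9 is a Gateway-compatible Entry clone built on the pENTR223.1 backbone (SfiI-adapted version) and carrying the coding sequence for non-structural protein 9 (nsp9) of human coronavirus NL63, a mature product of the ORF1ab polyprotein. The plasmid is about 3.2 kb and is maintained in E. coli at high copy through a ColE1/pUC-type origin. Selection is with spectinomycin, conferred by the aadA (SmR) aminoglycoside adenylyltransferase gene, which appears to be driven by a class 1 integron Pc promoter remnant lying upstream. Short annotated fragments of lacI, lacZα and a gentamicin resistance gene are backbone remnants rather than functional genes.

The 327 bp insert was produced by gene synthesis and cloned between two SfiI sites, placing it between attL1 and attL2, the recombination sites used in the LR Clonase reaction to move the ORF into any attR-containing Destination vector. According to the depositor's notes, the 5′ linker supplies an ATG start codon flanked by BamHI sites and the 3′ linker supplies a TAA stop codon flanked by PacI and AsiSI sites. This arrangement presumably allows the start or stop codon to be removed by digestion so the ORF can be adapted for N- or C-terminal fusions. The rrnB T1 and T2 terminators upstream of attL1 insulate the insert from read-through transcription, and a T7 promoter sits just outside attL2, facing the insert in the antisense direction. The Entry clone itself has no expression promoter for the ORF; it serves as a shuttle within a collection of human coronavirus ORFs intended for transfer into expression, interaction-mapping or other functional assay vectors.
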