Addgene plasmid #168918: pEntry_HCoV-NL63-nsp9
Purpose: Gateway-compatible Entry vector
Depositing lab: Pascal Falter-Braun. Depositing organization: Helmholtz Munich. Publication: A resource of human coronavirus protein-coding sequences in a flexible, multipurpose Gateway Entry clone collection. Weller B, Lin CW, Pogoutse O, Sauer M, Marin-de la Rosa N, Strobel A, Young V, Knapp JJ, Rayhan A, Falter C, Kim DK, Roth FP, Falter-Braun P. G3 (Bethesda). 2023 Jul 5;13(7):jkad105. doi: 10.1093/g3journal/jkad105. PubMed 37267226.
Backbone
  Vector backbone: pENTR223.1*SfiI
  Backbone size w/o insert (bp): 2800
  Vector type: Gateway-compatible Entry vector
Growth in bacteria
  Bacterial resistance: Spectinomycin, 50 μg/mL
  Growth temperature: 37°C
  Growth strain: DH5alpha
  Copy number: High Copy
Gene/Insert
  Gene/Insert name: HCoV-NL63-nsp9 (alt name: nsp9)
  Species: Other
  Insert size (bp): 327
  Entrez Gene: ORF1ab (a.k.a. HCNV63gp1)
  Cloning method: Restriction Enzyme; 5′ cloning site SfiI (unknown if destroyed); 3′ cloning site SfiI (unknown if destroyed)
  Sequencing primers: 5′ M13 uni (-21); 3′ M13 rev (-29)
Resource information
  A portion of this plasmid was derived from a plasmid made by: Synthesized by Twist Bioscience
Terms and licenses: Academic/Nonprofit Terms; Industry Terms: Not Available to Industry
Depositor comments: 5'-linker: SfiI-BamHI-ATG-BamHI (GGCCGTCAaggccaggatccatgggatcc), 3'-linker: PacI-TAA-AsiSI-SfiI (cttaatTAAgacgcgatcgcggcctcatGGGCC).
How to cite: pEntry_HCoV-NL63-nsp9 was a gift from Pascal Falter-Braun (Addgene plasmid # 168918 ; http://n2t.net/addgene:168918 ; RRID:Addgene_168918)
