>Addgene plasmid #168918 | pEntry_HCoV-NL63-nsp9 | depositor partial sequence | sequence record 327400 | gene-specific Insert sequence
AATAATGAAATTATGCCTGGTAAACTTAAGCAAAAACCTATGAAAGCTGAGGGTGATGGTGGTGTTTTAG
GTGATGGTAATGCCTTGTATAATACTGAGGGTGGTAAAACTTTTATGTACGCTTATATTTCTAATAAAGC
TGACCTTAAATTTGTTAAGTGGGAGTATGAGGGTGGTTGCAACACAATCGAGTTAGACTCTCCTTGTCGA
TTTATGGTCGAAACACCTAATGGTCCTCAAGTGAAGTATTTGTATTTTGTTAAAAATTTAAATACCTTAC
GTAGAGGTGCCGTTCTTGGTTTTATAGGTGCCACAATTCGTCTACAA
